Addgene plasmid #60488: dRT-pMDLg/pRRE
Purpose: gag/pol packaging plasmid for production of lentiviral vectors with mutated reverse transcriptase (NRTLV, non-reverse transcribable lentiviral vectors)
Depositing lab: Boris Fehse. Depositing organization: Universitaetsklinikum Hamburg-Eppendorf. Publication: Novel lentiviral vectors with mutated reverse transcriptase for mRNA delivery of TALE nucleases. Mock U, Riecken K, Berdien B, Qasim W, Chan E, Cathomen T, Fehse B. Sci Rep. 2014 Sep 18;4:6409. doi: 10.1038/srep06409. PubMed 25230987.
Backbone
  Vector backbone: pMDLg/pRRE
  Backbone manufacturer: Didier Trono
  Total vector size (bp): 8895
  Modifications to backbone: dRT-pMDLg/pRRE was generated by megaprimer-PCR on previously described pMDLg/pRRE using primer u44 (fw: ACAATGAGACACCA), u45 (rev: GATATGTCCATTGGCCTTGCCC) and u46 (RT-mtagenesis-rev: TACATACAACACCACCATGTAT) to mutate the active centre of the reverse transcriptase by replacing YMDD by YMVV.
Growth in bacteria
  Bacterial resistance: Ampicillin, 100 μg/mL
  Growth temperature: 37°C
  Growth strain: Stbl3
  Growth instructions: any (like TOP10, XL10-Gold or Stbl)
  Copy number: High Copy
Gene/Insert
  Gene/Insert name: HIV-1 gag, HIV-1 pol with inactive reverse transcriptase (alt name: dRT-gag/pol)
  Mutation: changed Asp at position 249 + 250 to Val
Resource information
  A portion of this plasmid was derived from a plasmid made by: The initial backbone pMDLg/pRRE was created by Didier Trono (Addgene Plasmid #12251)
Terms and licenses: Academic/Nonprofit Terms; Industry Terms: Not Available to Industry
How to cite: dRT-pMDLg/pRRE was a gift from Boris Fehse (Addgene plasmid # 60488 ; http://n2t.net/addgene:60488 ; RRID:Addgene_60488)
