[The description below was written by a language model from this plasmid's Addgene catalogue record and pLannotate feature annotations shown in this document.]
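Description:
dRT-pMDLg/pRRE is an 8,895 bp third-generation lentiviral packaging plasmid derived from pMDLg/pRRE, modified so that the HIV-1 reverse transcriptase it encodes is catalytically inactive. It is a mammalian expression plasmid rather than a transfer vector: it carries no LTRs or packaging signal in the annotated features and serves only to supply Gag and Pol proteins in trans during vector production. In bacteria it is maintained through a high-copy ColE1/pUC-type origin and selected with ampicillin via the β-lactamase gene and its native promoter. A small fragment of the SV40 origin is also annotated.

The expression cassette is driven by the human CMV immediate-early enhancer and promoter, followed by a truncated human β-globin intron. Downstream lie the overlapping HIV-1 gag and pol reading frames, arranged as in the virus so that Pol is produced by ribosomal frameshifting as a Gag-Pol fusion. The Rev response element placed after pol makes nuclear export of this transcript dependent on Rev supplied from a separate plasmid, and the cassette ends with a β-globin exon remnant and the β-globin polyadenylation signal. The defining change is in the polymerase active centre of reverse transcriptase, where the conserved YMDD motif was converted to YMVV by replacing two adjacent aspartates (recorded as positions 249 and 250) with valines.

Particles assembled with this plasmid package vector RNA but cannot copy it into DNA, yielding non-reverse-transcribable lentiviral vectors (NRTLV). The delivered genome therefore acts as a transient mRNA without integration, an approach the associated publication applied to the delivery of TALE nucleases.
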