Features (pLannotate 1.2.2; 12 found; start..end, strand, type, name):
     37..79      -  rep_origin     SV40 ori (fragment): SV40 origin of replication
    161..540     +  enhancer       CMV enhancer: human cytomegalovirus immediate early enhancer
    541..744     +  promoter       CMV promoter: human cytomegalovirus (CMV) immediate early promoter
    878..1353    +  intron         β-globin intron: internally truncated intron from human β-globin
   1437..2945    +  CDS            HIV-1 gag (sequence partly withheld): gag protein from human immunodeficiency virus 1; gag
   2738..5749    +  CDS            HIV-1 pol: pol protein from human immunodeficiency virus 1; pol
   5774..6007    +  misc_feature   RRE: The Rev response element (RRE) of HIV-1 allows for Rev-dependent mRNA export from the nucleus to the cytoplasm.
   6157..6234    +  CDS            HBB (fragment): HBB_PONPY - Experimental evidence at transcript level: Swiss-Prot protein existence level 2. Involved in oxygen transport from the lung to the various peripheral tissues. From Pongo pygmaeus (Bornean orangutan).
   6238..6631    +  polyA_signal   β-globin poly(A): human β-globin polyadenylation signal
   7141..7729    -  rep_origin     ori: high-copy-number ColE1/pMB1/pBR322/pUC origin of replication
   7900..8760    -  CDS            AmpR: β-lactamase; bla; confers resistance to ampicillin, carbenicillin, and related antibiotics
   8761..8865    -  promoter       AmpR promoter: bla
>Addgene plasmid #60488 | dRT-pMDLg/pRRE | depositor full sequence | sequence record 96845 | dRT-pMDLg/pRRE sequence 8895 bps
GGATCCCCTGAGGGGGCCCCCATGGGCTAGAGGATCCGGCCTCGGCCTCTGCATAAATAAAAAAAATTAG
TCAGCCATGAGCTTGGCCCATTGCATACGTTGTATCCATATCATAATATGTACATTTATATTGGCTCATG
TCCAACATTACCGCCATGTTGACATTGATTATTGACTAGTTATTAATAGTAATCAATTACGGGGTCATTA
GTTCATAGCCCATATATGGAGTTCCGCGTTACATAACTTACGGTAAATGGCCCGCCTGGCTGACCGCCCA
ACGACCCCCGCCCATTGACGTCAATAATGACGTATGTTCCCATAGTAACGCCAATAGGGACTTTCCATTG
ACGTCAATGGGTGGAGTATTTACGGTAAACTGCCCACTTGGCAGTACATCAAGTGTATCATATGCCAAGT
ACGCCCCCTATTGACGTCAATGACGGTAAATGGCCCGCCTGGCATTATGCCCAGTACATGACCTTATGGG
ACTTTCCTACTTGGCAGTACATCTACGTATTAGTCATCGCTATTACCATGGTGATGCGGTTTTGGCAGTA
CATCAATGGGCGTGGATAGCGGTTTGACTCACGGGGATTTCCAAGTCTCCACCCCATTGACGTCAATGGG
AGTTTGTTTTGGCACCAAAATCAACGGGACTTTCCAAAATGTCGTAACAACTCCGCCCCATTGACGCAAA
TGGGCGGTAGGCGTGTACGGTGGGAGGTCTATATAAGCAGAGCTCGTTTAGTGAACCGTCAGATCGCCTG
GAGACGCCATCCACGCTGTTTTGACCTCCATAGAAGACACCGGGACCGATCCAGCCTCCCCTCGAAGCTT
ACATGTGGTACCGAGCTCGGATCCTGAGAACTTCAGGGTGAGTCTATGGGACCCTTGATGTTTTCTTTCC
CCTTCTTTTCTATGGTTAAGTTCATGTCATAGGAAGGGGAGAAGTAACAGGGTACACATATTGACCAAAT
CAGGGTAATTTTGCATTTGTAATTTTAAAAAATGCTTTCTTCTTTTAATATACTTTTTTGTTTATCTTAT
TTCTAATACTTTCCCTAATCTCTTTCTTTCAGGGCAATAATGATACAATGTATCATGCCTCTTTGCACCA
TTCTAAAGAATAACAGTGATAATTTCTGGGTTAAGGCAATAGCAATATTTCTGCATATAAATATTTCTGC
ATATAAATTGTAACTGATGTAAGAGGTTTCATATTGCTAATAGCAGCTACAATCCAGCTACCATTCTGCT
TTTATTTTATGGTTGGGATAAGGCTGGATTATTCTGAGTCCAAGCTAGGCCCTTTTGCTAATCATGTTCA
TACCTCTTATCTTCCTCCCACAGCTCCTGGGCAACGTGCTGGTCTGTGTGCTGGCCCATCACTTTGGCAA
AGCACGTGAGATCTGAATTCGAGATCTGCCGCCGCCATGGGTGCGAGAGCGTCAGTATTAAGCGGGGGAG
AATTAGATCGATGGGAAAAAATTCGGTTAAGGCCAGGGGGAAAGAAAAAATATAAATTAAAACATATAGT
ATGGGCAAGCAGGGAGCTAGAACGATTCGCAGTTAATCCTGGCCTGTTAGAAACATCAGAAGGCTGTAGA
CAAATACTGGGACAGCTACAACCATCCCTTCAGACAGGATCAGAAGAACTTAGATCATTATATAATACAG
TAGCAACCCTCTATTGTGTGCATCAAAGGATAGAGATAAAAGACACCAAGGAAGCTTTAGACAAGATAGA
GGAAGAGCAAAACAAAAGTAAGAAAAAAGCACAGCAAGCAGCAGCTGACACAGGACACAGCAATCAGGTC
AGCCAAAATTACCCTATAGTGCAGAACATCCAGGGGCAAATGGTACATCAGGCCATATCACCTAGAACTT
TAAATGCATGGGTAAAAGTAGTAGAAGAGAAGGCTTTCAGCCCAGAAGTGATACCCATGTTTTCAGCATT
ATCAGAAGGAGCCACCCCACAAGATTTAAACACCATGCTAAACACAGTGGGGGGACATCAAGCAGCCATG
CAAATGTTAAAAGAGACCATCAATGAGGAAGCTGCAGAATGGGATAGAGTGCATCCAGTGCATGCAGGGC
CTATTGCACCAGGCCAGATGAGAGAACCAAGGGGAAGTGACATAGCAGGAACTACTAGTACTAGTACCCT
TCAGGAACAAATAGGATGGATGACACATAATCCACCTATCCCAGTAGGAGAAATCTATAAAAGATGGATA
ATCCTGGGATTAAATAAAATAGTAAGAATGTATAGCCCT
[222 nt withheld, positions 2280-2501]
GGGGGACCCGGCCATAAAGCAAGAGTTTTGGCTGAAGCAATGAGCCAAGTAACAAATCCAGCTACCATAA
TGATACAGAAAGGCAATTTTAGGAACCAAAGAAAGACTGTTAAGTGTTTCAATTGTGGCAAAGAAGGGCA
CATAGCCAAAAATTGCAGGGCCCCTAGGAAAAAGGGCTGTTGGAAATGTGGAAAGGAAGGACACCAAATG
AAAGATTGTACTGAGAGACAGGCTAATTTTTTAGGGAAGATCTGGCCTTCCCACAAGGGAAGGCCAGGGA
ATTTTCTTCAGAGCAGACCAGAGCCAACAGCCCCACCAGAAGAGAGCTTCAGGTTTGGGGAAGAGACAAC
AACTCCCTCTCAGAAGCAGGAGCCGATAGACAAGGAACTGTATCCTTTAGCTTCCCTCAGATCACTCTTT
GGCAGCGACCCCTCGTCACAATAAAGATAGGGGGGCAATTAAAGGAAGCTCTATTAGATACAGGAGCAGA
TGATACAGTATTAGAAGAAATGAATTTGCCAGGAAGATGGAAACCAAAAATGATAGGGGGAATTGGAGGT
TTTATCAAAGTAGGACAGTATGATCAGATACTCATAGAAATCTGCGGACATAAAGCTATAGGTACAGTAT
TAGTAGGACCTACACCTGTCAACATAATTGGAAGAAATCTGTTGACTCAGATTGGCTGCACTTTAAATTT
TCCCATTAGTCCTATTGAGACTGTACCAGTAAAATTAAAGCCAGGAATGGATGGCCCAAAAGTTAAACAA
TGGCCATTGACAGAAGAAAAAATAAAAGCATTAGTAGAAATTTGTACAGAAATGGAAAAGGAAGGAAAAA
TTTCAAAAATTGGGCCTGAAAATCCATACAATACTCCAGTATTTGCCATAAAGAAAAAAGACAGTACTAA
ATGGAGAAAATTAGTAGATTTCAGAGAACTTAATAAGAGAACTCAAGATTTCTGGGAAGTTCAATTAGGA
ATACCACATCCTGCAGGGTTAAAACAGAAAAAATCAGTAACAGTACTGGATGTGGGCGATGCATATTTTT
CAGTTCCCTTAGATAAAGACTTCAGGAAGTATACTGCATTTACCATACCTAGTATAAACAATGAGACACC
AGGGATTAGATATCAGTACAATGTGCTTCCACAGGGATGGAAAGGATCACCAGCAATATTCCAGTGTAGC
ATGACAAAAATCTTAGAGCCTTTTAGAAAACAAAATCCAGACATAGTCATCTATCAATACATGGTGGTGT
TGTATGTAGGATCTGACTTAGAAATAGGGCAGCATAGAACAAAAATAGAGGAACTGAGACAACATCTGTT
GAGGTGGGGATTTACCACACCAGACAAAAAACATCAGAAAGAACCTCCATTCCTTTGGATGGGTTATGAA
CTCCATCCTGATAAATGGACAGTACAGCCTATAGTGCTGCCAGAAAAGGACAGCTGGACTGTCAATGACA
TACAGAAATTAGTGGGAAAATTGAATTGGGCAAGTCAGATTTATGCAGGGATTAAAGTAAGGCAATTATG
TAAACTTCTTAGGGGAACCAAAGCACTAACAGAAGTAGTACCACTAACAGAAGAAGCAGAGCTAGAACTG
GCAGAAAACAGGGAGATTCTAAAAGAACCGGTACATGGAGTGTATTATGACCCATCAAAAGACTTAATAG
CAGAAATACAGAAGCAGGGGCAAGGCCAATGGACATATCAAATTTATCAAGAGCCATTTAAAAATCTGAA
AACAGGAAAATATGCAAGAATGAAGGGTGCCCACACTAATGATGTGAAACAATTAACAGAGGCAGTACAA
AAAATAGCCACAGAAAGCATAGTAATATGGGGAAAGACTCCTAAATTTAAATTACCCATACAAAAGGAAA
CATGGGAAGCATGGTGGACAGAGTATTGGCAAGCCACCTGGATTCCTGAGTGGGAGTTTGTCAATACCCC
TCCCTTAGTGAAGTTATGGTACCAGTTAGAGAAAGAACCCATAATAGGAGCAGAAACTTTCTATGTAGAT
GGGGCAGCCAATAGGGAAACTAAATTAGGAAAAGCAGGATATGTAACTGACAGAGGAAGACAAAAAGTTG
TCCCCCTAACGGACACAACAAATCAGAAGACTGAGTTACAAGCAATTCATCTAGCTTTGCAGGATTCGGG
ATTAGAAGTAAACATAGTGACAGACTCACAATATGCATTGGGAATCATTCAAGCACAACCAGATAAGAGT
GAATCAGAGTTAGTCAGTCAAATAATAGAGCAGTTAATAAAAAAGGAAAAAGTCTACCTGGCATGGGTAC
CAGCACACAAAGGAATTGGAGGAAATGAACAAGTAGATGGGTTGGTCAGTGCTGGAATCAGGAAAGTACT
ATTTTTAGATGGAATAGATAAGGCCCAAGAAGAACATGAGAAATATCACAGTAATTGGAGAGCAATGGCT
AGTGATTTTAACCTACCACCTGTAGTAGCAAAAGAAATAGTAGCCAGCTGTGATAAATGTCAGCTAAAAG
GGGAAGCCATGCATGGACAAGTAGACTGTAGCCCAGGAATATGGCAGCTAGATTGTACACATTTAGAAGG
AAAAGTTATCTTGGTAGCAGTTCATGTAGCCAGTGGATATATAGAAGCAGAAGTAATTCCAGCAGAGACA
GGGCAAGAAACAGCATACTTCCTCTTAAAATTAGCAGGAAGATGGCCAGTAAAAACAGTACATACAGACA
ATGGCAGCAATTTCACCAGTACTACAGTTAAGGCCGCCTGTTGGTGGGCGGGGATCAAGCAGGAATTTGG
CATTCCCTACAATCCCCAAAGTCAAGGAGTAATAGAATCTATGAATAAAGAATTAAAGAAAATTATAGGA
CAGGTAAGAGATCAGGCTGAACATCTTAAGACAGCAGTACAAATGGCAGTATTCATCCACAATTTTAAAA
GAAAAGGGGGGATTGGGGGGTACAGTGCAGGGGAAAGAATAGTAGACATAATAGCAACAGACATACAAAC
TAAAGAATTACAAAAACAAATTACAAAAATTCAAAATTTTCGGGTTTATTACAGGGACAGCAGAGATCCA
GTTTGGAAAGGACCAGCAAAGCTCCTCTGGAAAGGTGAAGGGGCAGTAGTAATACAAGATAATAGTGACA
TAAAAGTAGTGCCAAGAAGAAAAGCAAAGATCATCAGGGATTATGGAAAACAGATGGCAGGTGATGATTG
TGTGGCAAGTAGACAGGATGAGGATTAACACATGGAATTCCGGAGCGGCCGCAGGAGCTTTGTTCCTTGG
GTTCTTGGGAGCAGCAGGAAGCACTATGGGCGCAGCCTCAATGACGCTGACGGTACAGGCCAGACAATTA
TTGTCTGGTATAGTGCAGCAGCAGAACAATTTGCTGAGGGCTATTGAGGCGCAACAGCATCTGTTGCAAC
TCACAGTCTGGGGCATCAAGCAGCTCCAGGCAAGAATCCTGGCTGTGGAAAGATACCTAAAGGATCAACA
GCTCCTGGGGATTTGGGGTTGCTCTGGAAAACTCATTTGCACCACTGCTGTGCCTTGGAATGCTAGTTGG
AGTAATAAATCTCTGGAACAGATTTGGAATCACACGACCTGGATGGAGTGGGACAGAGAAATTAACAATT
ACACAAGCTTCCGCGGAATTCACCCCACCAGTGCAGGCTGCCTATCAGAAAGTGGTGGCTGGTGTGGCTA
ATGCCCTGGCCCACAAGTTTCACTAAGCTCGCTTCCTTGCTGTCCAATTTCTATTAAAGGTTCCTTGGTT
CCCTAAGTCCAACTACTAAACTGGGGGATATTATGAAGGGCCTTGAGCATCTGGATTCTGCCTAATAAAA
AACATTTATTTTCATTGCAATGATGTATTTAAATTATTTCTGAATATTTTACTAAAAAGGGAATGTGGGA
GGTCAGTGCATTTAAAACATAAAGAAATGAAGAGCTAGTTCAAACCTTGGGAAAATACACTATATCTTAA
ACTCCATGAAAGAAGGTGAGGCTGCAAACAGCTAATGCACATTGGCAACAGCCCTGATGCCTATGCCTTA
TTCATCCCTCAGAAAAGGATTCAAGTAGAGGCTTGATTTGGAGGTTAAAGTTTGGCTATGCTGTATTTTA
CATTACTTATTGTTTTAGCTGTCCTCATGAATGTCTTTTCACTACCCATTTGCTTATCCTGCATCTCTCA
GCCTTGACTCCACTCAGTTCTCTTGCTTAGAGATACCACCTTTCCCCTGAAGTGTTCCTTCCATGTTTTA
CGGCGAGATGGTTTCTCCTCGCCTGGCCACTCAGCCTTAGTTGTCTCTGTTGTCTTATAGAGGTCTACTT
GAAGAAGGAAAAACAGGGGGCATGGTTTGACTGTCCTGTGAGCCCTTCTTCCCTGCCTCCCCCACTCACA
GTGACCCGGAATCCCTCGACATGGCAGTCTAGCACTAGTGCGGCCGCAGATCTGCTTCCTCGCTCACTGA
CTCGCTGCGCTCGGTCGTTCGGCTGCGGCGAGCGGTATCAGCTCACTCAAAGGCGGTAATACGGTTATCC
ACAGAATCAGGGGATAACGCAGGAAAGAACATGTGAGCAAAAGGCCAGCAAAAGGCCAGGAACCGTAAAA
AGGCCGCGTTGCTGGCGTTTTTCCATAGGCTCCGCCCCCCTGACGAGCATCACAAAAATCGACGCTCAAG
TCAGAGGTGGCGAAACCCGACAGGACTATAAAGATACCAGGCGTTTCCCCCTGGAAGCTCCCTCGTGCGC
TCTCCTGTTCCGACCCTGCCGCTTACCGGATACCTGTCCGCCTTTCTCCCTTCGGGAAGCGTGGCGCTTT
CTCAATGCTCACGCTGTAGGTATCTCAGTTCGGTGTAGGTCGTTCGCTCCAAGCTGGGCTGTGTGCACGA
ACCCCCCGTTCAGCCCGACCGCTGCGCCTTATCCGGTAACTATCGTCTTGAGTCCAACCCGGTAAGACAC
GACTTATCGCCACTGGCAGCAGCCACTGGTAACAGGATTAGCAGAGCGAGGTATGTAGGCGGTGCTACAG
AGTTCTTGAAGTGGTGGCCTAACTACGGCTACACTAGAAGGACAGTATTTGGTATCTGCGCTCTGCTGAA
GCCAGTTACCTTCGGAAAAAGAGTTGGTAGCTCTTGATCCGGCAAACAAACCACCGCTGGTAGCGGTGGT
TTTTTTGTTTGCAAGCAGCAGATTACGCGCAGAAAAAAAGGATCTCAAGAAGATCCTTTGATCTTTTCTA
CGGGGTCTGACGCTCAGTGGAACGAAAACTCACGTTAAGGGATTTTGGTCATGAGATTATCAAAAAGGAT
CTTCACCTAGATCCTTTTAAATTAAAAATGAAGTTTTAAATCAATCTAAAGTATATATGAGTAAACTTGG
TCTGACAGTTACCAATGCTTAATCAGTGAGGCACCTATCTCAGCGATCTGTCTATTTCGTTCATCCATAG
TTGCCTGACTCCCCGTCGTGTAGATAACTACGATACGGGAGGGCTTACCATCTGGCCCCAGTGCTGCAAT
GATACCGCGAGACCCACGCTCACCGGCTCCAGATTTATCAGCAATAAACCAGCCAGCCGGAAGGGCCGAG
CGCAGAAGTGGTCCTGCAACTTTATCCGCCTCCATCCAGTCTATTAATTGTTGCCGGGAAGCTAGAGTAA
GTAGTTCGCCAGTTAATAGTTTGCGCAACGTTGTTGCCATTGCTACAGGCATCGTGGTGTCACGCTCGTC
GTTTGGTATGGCTTCATTCAGCTCCGGTTCCCAACGATCAAGGCGAGTTACATGATCCCCCATGTTGTGC
AAAAAAGCGGTTAGCTCCTTCGGTCCTCCGATCGTTGTCAGAAGTAAGTTGGCCGCAGTGTTATCACTCA
TGGTTATGGCAGCACTGCATAATTCTCTTACTGTCATGCCATCCGTAAGATGCTTTTCTGTGACTGGTGA
GTACTCAACCAAGTCATTCTGAGAATAGTGTATGCGGCGACCGAGTTGCTCTTGCCCGGCGTCAATACGG
GATAATACCGCGCCACATAGCAGAACTTTAAAAGTGCTCATCATTGGAAAACGTTCTTCGGGGCGAAAAC
TCTCAAGGATCTTACCGCTGTTGAGATCCAGTTCGATGTAACCCACTCGTGCACCCAACTGATCTTCAGC
ATCTTTTACTTTCACCAGCGTTTCTGGGTGAGCAAAAACAGGAAGGCAAAATGCCGCAAAAAAGGGAATA
AGGGCGACACGGAAATGTTGAATACTCATACTCTTCCTTTTTCAATATTATTGAAGCATTTATCAGGGTT
ATTGTCTCATGAGCGGATACATATTTGAATGTATTTAGAAAAATAAACAAATAGGGGTTCCGCGCACATT
TCCCCGAAAAGTGCCACCTGACGT
