>Addgene plasmid #60488 | dRT-pMDLg/pRRE | addgene partial sequence | sequence record 100085 | Pol-Forward 5'-gagtttgccaggaagatgga-3'
GGGGAATTGGAGGTTTTATCAAAGTAAGACAGTATGATCAGATACTCATAGAAATCTGCGGACATAAAGC
TATAGGTACAGTATTAGTAGGACCTACACCTGTCAACATAATTGGAAGAAATCTGTTGACTCAGATTGGC
TGCACTTTAAATTTTCCCATTAGTCCTATTGAGACTGTACCAGTAAAATTAAAGCCAGGAATGGATGGCC
CAAAAGTTAAACAATGGCCATTGACAGAAGAAAAAATAAAAGCATTAGTAGAAATTTGTACAGAAATGGA
AAAGGAAGGAAAAATTTCAAAAATTGGGCCTGAAAATCCATACAATACTCCAGTATTTGCCATAAAGAAA
AAAGACAGTACTAAATGGAGAAAATTAGTAGATTTCAGAGAACTTAATAAGAGAACTCAAGATTTCTGGG
AAGTTCAATTAGGAATACCACATCCTGCAGGGTTAAAACAGAAAAAATCAGTAACAGTACTGGATGTGGG
CGATGCATATTTTTCAGTTCCCTTAGATAAAGACTTCAGGAAGTATACTGCATTTACCATACCTAGTATA
AACAATGAGACACCAGGGATTAGATATCAGTACAATGTGCTTCCACAGGGATGGAAAGGATCACCAGCAA
TATTCCAGTGTAGCATGAC
