>Addgene plasmid #60488 | dRT-pMDLg/pRRE | addgene partial sequence | sequence record 100088 | pCAX-F 5'-CAGCTCCTGGGCAACGTGC-3'
GCAAAGCACGTGAGATCTGAATTCGAGATCTGCCGCCGCCATGGGTGCGAGAGCGTCAGTATTAAGCGGG
GGAGAATTAGATCGATGGGAAAAAATTCGGTTAAGGCCAGGGGGAAAGAAAAAATATAAATTAAAACATA
TAGTATGGGCAAGCAGGGAGCTAGAACGATTCGCAGTTAATCCTGGCCTGTTAGAAACATCAGAAGGCTG
TAGACAAATACTGGGACAGCTACAACCATCCCTTCAGACAGGATCAGAAGAACTTAGATCATTATATAAT
ACAGTAGCAACCCTCTATTGTGTGCATCAAAGGATAGAGATAAAAGACACCAAGGAAGCTTTAGACAAGA
TAGAGGAAGAGCAAAACAAAAGTAAGAAAAAAGCACAGCAAGCAGCAGCTGACACAGGACACAGCAATCA
GGTCAGCCAAAATTACCCTATAGTGCAGAACATCCAGGGGC
