>Addgene plasmid #60488 | dRT-pMDLg/pRRE | addgene partial sequence | sequence record 100092 | Gag-HIV-Fwd 5'-GGCAAGAGTTTTGGCTGAAG-3'
AATCCAGCTACCATAATGATACAGAAAGGCAATTTTAGGAACCAAAGAAAGACTGTTAAGTGTTTCAATT
GTGGCAAAGAAGGGCACATAGCCAAAAATTGCAGGGCCCCTAGGAAAAAGGGCTGTTGGAAATGTGGAAA
GGAAGGACACCAAATGAAAGATTGTACTGAGAGACAGGCTAATTTTTTAGGGAAGATCTGGCCTTCCCAC
AAGGGAAGGCCAGGGAATTTTCTTCAGAGCAGACCAGAGCCAACAGCCCCACCAGAAGAGAGCTTCAGGT
TTGGGGAAGAGACAACAACTCCCTCTCAGAAGCAGGAGCCGATAGACAAGGAACTGTATCCTTTAGCTTC
CCTCAGATCACTCTTTGGCAGCGACCCCTCGTCACAATAAAGATAGGGGGGCAATTAAAGGAAGCTCTAT
TAGATACAGGAGCAGATGATACAGTATTAGAAGAAATGAATTTGCCAGGAAGATGGAAACCAAAAATGAT
AGGGGGAATTGGAGGTTTTATCAAAGTAAGACAGTATGATCAGATACTCATAGAAATCTGCGGACATAAA
GCTATAGGTACAGTATTAGTAGGACCTACACCTGTCAACATAATTGGAAGAAATCTGTTGACTCAGATTG
GCTGCACTTTAAATTTTCCCATTAGTCCTATTGAGACTGTACCAGTAAAATTAAAGCC
