>Addgene plasmid #60488 | dRT-pMDLg/pRRE | addgene partial sequence | sequence record 100094 | hGata4-rev 5'-ATTGTGGATGAATACTGCC-3'
TCAGCCTGATCTCTTACCTGTCCTATAATTTTCTTTAATTCTTTATTCATAGATTCTATTACTCCTTGAC
TTTGGGGATTGTAGGGAATGCCAAATTCCTGCTTGATCCCCGCCCACCAACAGGCGGCCTTAACTGTAGT
ACTGGTGAAATTGCTGCCATTGTCTGTATGTACTGTTTTTACTGGCCATCTTCCTGCTAATTTTAAGAGG
AAGTATGCTGTTTCTTGCCCTGTCTCTGCTGGAATTACTTCTGCTTCTATATATCCACTGGCTACATGAA
CTGCTACCAAGATAACTTTTCCTTCTAAATGTGTACAATCTAGCTGCCATATTCCTGGGCTACAGTCTAC
TTGTCCATGCATGGCTTCCCCTTTTAGCTGAC
