>Addgene plasmid #60488 | dRT-pMDLg/pRRE | addgene partial sequence | sequence record 100710 | NLBalF 5'-TGGCCATTGACAGAAGAAAAAATAAAAGCA-3'
TTTGTACAGAAATGGAAAAGGAAGGAAAAATTTCAAAAATTGGGCCTGAAAATCCATACAATACTCCAGT
ATTTGCCATAAAGAAAAAAGACAGTACTAAATGGAGAAAATTAGTAGATTTCAGAGAACTTAATAAGAGA
ACTCAAGATTTCTGGGAAGTTCAATTAGGAATACCACATCCTGCAGGGTTAAAACAGAAAAAATCAGTAA
CAGTACTGGATGTGGGCGATGCATATTTTTCAGTTCCCTTAGATAAAGACTTCAGGAAGTATACTGCATT
TACCATACCTAGTATAAACAATGAGACACCAGGGATTAGATATCAGTACAATGTGCTTCCACAGGGATGG
AAAGGATCACCAGCAATATTCCAGTGTAGCATGACAAAAATCTTAGAGCCTTTTAGAAAACAAAATCCAG
ACATAGTCATCTATCAATACATGGTGGTGTTGTATGTAGGATCTGACTTAGAAATAGGGCAGCATAGAAC
AAAAATAGAGGAACTGAGACAACATCTGTTGAGGTGGGGATTTACCACACCAGACAAAAAACATCAGAAA
GAACCTCCATTCCTTTGGATGGGTTATGAACTCCATCCTGATAAATGGACAGTACAGCCTATAGTGCTGC
CAGAAAAGGACAGCTGGACTGTCAATGACATACAGAAATTAGTGGGAAAATTGAATTGGGCAAGTCAGAT
TTATGCAGGGATTAAAGTAAGGCAATTATGTAAACTTCTTAGGGGAACCAAAGCACTAACAGAAGTAGTA
CCACTAACAGAAGAAGCAGAGCTAGAACTGGCAGA
